>Addgene plasmid #127186 | pVB002 | addgene full sequence | sequence record 248936 | Addgene NGS Result
GCTTCCTCGCTCACTGACTCGCTGCACGAGGCAGACCTCAGCGCTAGCGGAGTGTATACTGGCTTACTAT
GTTGGCACTGATGAGGGTGTCAGTGAAGTGCTTCATGTGGCAGGAGAAAAAAGGCTGCACCGGTGCGTCA
GCAGAATATGTGATACAGGATATATTCCGCTTCCTCGCTCACTGACTCGCTACGCTCGGTCGTTCGACTG
CGGCGAGCGGAAATGGCTTACGAACGGGGCGGAGATTTCCTGGAAGATGCCAGGAAGATACTTAACAGGG
AAGTGAGAGGGCCGCGGCAAAGCCGTTTTTCCATAGGCTCCGCCCCCCTGACAAGCATCACGAAATCTGA
CGCTCAAATCAGTGGTGGCGAAACCCGACAGGACTATAAAGATACCAGGCGTTTCCCCCTGGCGGCTCCC
TCGTGCGCTCTCCTGTTCCTGCCTTTCGGTTTACCGGTGTCATTCCGCTGTTATGGCCGCGTTTGTCTCA
TTCCACGCCTGACACTCAGTTCCGGGTAGGCAGTTCGCTCCAAGCTGGACTGTATGCACGAACCCCCCGT
TCAGTCCGACCGCTGCGCCTTATCCGGTAACTATCGTCTTGAGTCCAACCCGGAAAGACATGCAAAAGCA
CCACTGGCAGCAGCCACTGGTAATTGATTTAGAGGAGTTAGTCTTGAAGTCATGCGCCGGTTAAGGCTAA
ACTGAAAGGACAAGTTTTGGTGACTGCGCTCCTCCAAGCCAGTTACCTCGGTTCAAAGAGTTGGTAGCTC
AGAGAACCTTCGAAAAACCGCCCTGCAAGGCGGTTTTTTCGTTTTCAGAGCAAGAGATTACGCGCAGACC
AAAACGATCTCAAGAAGATCATCTTATTAAGGGGTCTGACGCTCAGTGGAACGAAAAATCAATCTAAAGT
ATATATGAGTAAACTTGGTCTGACAGTTACCTTAGAAAAACTCATCGAGCATCAAATGAAACTGCAATTT
ATTCATATCAGGATTATCAATACCATATTTTTGAAAAAGCCGTTTCTGTAATGAAGGAGAAAACTCACCG
AGGCAGTTCCATAGGATGGCAAGATCCTGGTATCGGTCTGCGATTCCGACTCGTCCAACATCAATACAAC
CTATTAATTTCCCCTCGTCAAAAATAAGGTTATCAAGTGAGAAATCACCATGAGTGACGACTGAATCCGG
TGAGAATAGCAAAAGCTTATGCATTTCTTTCCAGACTTGTTCAACAGGCCAGCCATTACGCTCGTCATCA
AAATCACTCGCATCAACCAAACCGTTATTCATTCGTGATTGCGCCTGAGCGAGACGAAATACGCGATCGC
TGTTAAAAGGACAATTACAAACAGGAATCGAATGCAACCGGCGCAGGAACACTGCCAGCGCATCAACAAT
ATTTTCACCTGAATCAGGATATTCTTCTAATACCTGGAATGCTGTTTTCCCGGGGATCGCAGTGGTGAGT
AACCATGCATCATCAGGAGTACGGATAAAATGCTTGATGGTCGGAAGAGGCATAAATTCCGTCAGCCAGT
TTAGTCTGACCATCTCATCTGTAACATCATTGGCAACGCTACCTTTGCCATGTTTCAGAAACAACTCTGG
CGCATCGGGCTTCCCATACAATCGATAGATTGTCGCACCTGATTGCCCGACATTATCGCGAGCCCATTTA
TACCCATATAAATCAGCATCCATGTTGGAATTTAATCGCGGCCTGGAGCAAGACGTTTCCCGTTGAATAT
GGCTCATAACACCCCTTGTATTACTGTTTATGTAAGCAGACAGTTTTATTGTTCATGATGATATATTTTT
ATCTTGTGCAATGTACATCAGAGATTTTGAGACACAACCAATTATTGAAGGCCTCCCTAACGGGGGGCCT
TTTTTTGAACGATCGTTGGCTGTGTTGACAATTAATCATCGGCTCGTATAATGTGTGGAATTGTGAGCGC
TCACAATTGGGTCATGACTGGGACACGCCAGTCATGAGAATACAGACATAAAGCAAGCCAGAGATTAACG
AAGCCAATTATTGAACACCCTTCGGGGTGTTTTTTTGTTTCTGGTCTACCTACTCCACCGTTGGCTTTTT
TCCCTATCAGTGATAGAGATTGACATCCCTATCAGTGATAGAGATAATGAGCACAGCTGTCACCGGATGT
GCTTTCCGGTCTGATGAGTCCGTGAGGACGAAACAGCCTCTACAAATAATTTTGTTTAAGGGCGTTAATC
TCTGGCTTGCTTTATGTCTGTAAACAGAGGAGATACAGAATGAAAGCAAGCAACCTGGCGGCAGCGCAAA
AGATGCGTAAAGCACGTACCCCGAGCCGTAGCAGCATTGGTAGCCTGCGTAGTCCGCATACCCATAAAGC
AATTCTGACCAGCACCATTGAAATCCTGAAAGAATGTGGTTATAGCGGTCTGAGCATTGAAAGCGTTGCA
CGTCGTGCCGGTGCAAGCAAACCGACCATTTATCGTTGGTGGACCAATAAAGCAGCACTGATTGCCGAAG
TGTATGAAAATGAAAGCGAACAGGTGCGTAAATTTCCGGATCTGGGTAGCTTTAAAGCCGATCTGGATTT
TCTGCTGCGTAATCTGTGGAAAGTTTGGCGTGAAACCATTTGTGGTGAAGCATTTCGTTGTGTTATTGCA
GAAGCACAGCTGGACCCTGCAACCCTGACCCAGCTGAAAGATCAGTTTATGGAACGTCGTCGTGAGATGC
CGAAAAAACTGGTTGAAAATGCCATTAGCAATGGTGAACTGCCGAAAGATACCAATCGTGAACTGCTGCT
GGATATGATTTTTGGTTTTTGTTGGTATCGCCTGCTGACCGAACAGCTGACCGTTGAACAGGATATTGAA
GAATTTACCTTCCTGCTGATTAATGGTGTTTGTCCGGGTACACAGCGTTAAGGAAACACAGAAAAAAGCC
CGCACCTGACAGTGCGGGCTTTTTTTTTCGACCAAAGGTGTCAACGTTCGACGTACGGTGGAATCTGATT
CGTTACCAATTGACATGATACGAAACGTACCGTATCGTTAAGGTCAAGCTGTCACCGGATGTGCTTTCCG
GTCTGATGAGTCCGTGAGGACGAAACAGCCTCTACAAATAATTTTGTTTAATACTAGAGAAAGAGGGGAA
ATACTAGATGGTGAGCAAGGGCGAGGAGCTGTTCACCGGGGTGGTGCCCATCCTGGTCGAGCTGGACGGC
GACGTAAACGGCCACAAGTTCAGCGTGTCCGGCGAGGGCGAGGGCGATGCCACCTACGGCAAGCTGACCC
TGAAGTTCATCTGCACCACAGGCAAGCTGCCCGTGCCCTGGCCCACCCTCGTGACCACCTTCGGCTACGG
CCTGCAATGCTTCGCCCGCTACCCCGACCACATGAAGCTGCACGACTTCTTCAAGTCCGCCATGCCCGAA
GGCTACGTCCAGGAGCGCACCATCTTCTTCAAGGACGACGGCAACTACAAGACCCGCGCCGAGGTGAAGT
TCGAGGGCGACACCCTGGTGAACCGCATCGAGCTGAAGGGCATCGACTTCAAGGAGGACGGCAACATCCT
GGGGCACAAGCTGGAGTACAACTACAACAGCCACAACGTCTATATCATGGCCGACAAGCAGAAGAACGGC
ATCAAGGTGAACTTCAAGATCCGCCACAACATCGAGGACGGCAGCGTGCAGCTCGCCGACCACTACCAGC
AGAACACCCCAATCGGCGACGGCCCCGTGCTGCTGCCCGACAACCACTACCTTAGCTACCAGTCCGCCCT
GAGCAAAGACCCCAACGAGAAGCGCGATCACATGGTCCTGCTGGAGTTCGTGACCGCCGCCGGGATCACT
CTCGGCATGGACGAGCTGTACAAGTAACTCGGTACCAAATTCCAGAAAAGAGGCCTCCCGAAAGGGGGGC
CTTTTTTCGTTTTGGTCCAATGGCGGCGCGCCATCGAATGGCGCAAAACCTTTCGCGGTATGGCATGATA
GCGCCCGGAAGAGAGTCAATTCAGGGTGGTGAATATGAAACCAGTAACGTTATACGATGTCGCAGAGTAT
GCCGGTGTCTCTTATCAGACCGTTTCCCGCGTGGTGAACCAGGCCAGCCACGTTTCTGCGAAAACGCGGG
AAAAAGTGGAAGCGGCGATGGCGGAGCTGAATTACATTCCCAACCGCGTGGCACAACAACTGGCGGGCAA
ACAGTCGTTGCTGATTGGCGTTGCCACCTCCAGTCTGGCCCTGCACGCGCCGTCGCAAATTGTCGCGGCG
ATTAAATCTCGCGCCGATCAACTGGGTGCCAGCGTGGTGGTGTCGATGGTAGAACGAAGCGGCGTCGAAG
CCTGTAAAGCGGCGGTGCACAATCTTCTCGCGCAACGCGTCAGTGGGCTGATCATTAACTATCCGCTGGA
TGACCAGGATGCCATTGCTGTGGAAGCTGCCTGCACTAATGTTCCGGCGTTATTTCTTGATGTCTCTGAC
CAGACACCCATCAACAGTATTATTTTCTCCCATGAGGACGGTACGCGACTGGGCGTGGAGCATCTGGTCG
CATTGGGTCACCAGCAAATCGCGCTGTTAGCGGGCCCATTAAGTTCTGTCTCGGCGCGTCTGCGTCTGGC
TGGCTGGCATAAATATCTCACTCGCAATCAAATTCAGCCGATAGCGGAACGGGAAGGCGACTGGAGTGCC
ATGTCCGGTTTTCAACAAACCATGCAAATGCTGAATGAGGGCATCGTTCCCACTGCGATGCTGGTTGCCA
ACGATCAGATGGCGCTGGGCGCAATGCGCGCCATTACCGAGTCCGGGCTGCGCGTTGGTGCGGATATCTC
GGTAGTGGGATACGACGATACCGAAGATAGCTCATGTTATATCCCGCCGTTAACCACCATCAAACAGGAT
TTTCGCCTGCTGGGGCAAACCAGCGTGGACCGCTTGCTGCAACTCTCTCAGGGCCAGGCGGTGAAGGGCA
ATCAGCTGTTGCCAGTCTCACTGGTGAAAAGAAAAACCACCCTGGCGCCCAATACGCAAACCGCCTCTCC
CCGCGCGTTGGCCGATTCATTAATGCAGCTGGCACGACAGGTTTCCCGACTGGAAAGCGGGCAGTGATAA
TCCAGGAGGAAAAAAATGTCCAGATTAGATAAAAGTAAAGTGATTAACAGCGCATTAGAGCTGCTTAATG
AGGTCGGAATCGAAGGTTTAACAACCCGTAAACTCGCCCAGAAGCTAGGTGTAGAGCAGCCTACATTGTA
TTGGCATGTAAAAAATAAGCGGGCTTTGCTCGACGCCTTAGCCATTGAGATGTTAGATAGGCACCATACT
CACTTTTGCCCTTTAGAAGGGGAAAGCTGGCAAGATTTTTTACGTAATAACGCTAAAAGTTTTAGATGTG
CTTTACTAAGTCATCGCGATGGAGCAAAAGTACATTTAGGTACACGGCCTACAGAAAAACAGTATGAAAC
TCTCGAAAATCAATTAGCCTTTTTATGCCAACAAGGTTTTTCACTAGAGAATGCATTATATGCACTCAGC
GCTGTGGGGCATTTTACTTTAGGTTGCGTATTGGAAGATCAAGAGCATCAAGTCGCTAAAGAAGAAAGGG
AAACACCTACTACTGATAGTATGCCGCCATTATTACGACAAGCTATCGAATTATTTGATCACCAAGGTGC
AGAGCCAGCCTTCTTATTCGGCCTTGAATTGATCATATGCGGATTAGAAAAACAACTTAAATGTGAAAGT
GGGTCCTAATAATTGGTAACGAATCAGACAATTGACGGCTCGAGGGAGTAGCATAGGGTTTGCAGAATCC
CTGCTTCGTCCATTTGACAGGCACATTATGCATCGATGATAAGCTGTCAAACATGAGCAGATCCTCTACG
CCGGACGCATCGTGGCCGGCATCACCGGCGCCACAGGTGCGGTTGCTGGCGCCTATATCGCCGACATCAC
CGATGGGGAAGATCGGGCTCGCCACTTCGGGCTCATGAGCAAATATTTTATCTGAGGT
Features (pLannotate 1.2.2; 18 found; start..end, strand, type, name):
      1..23      -  rep_origin     RSF ori (fragment): Plasmids containing the RSF 1030 origin of replication can be propagated in E. coli cells that contain additional plasmids with compatible origins.
     40..66      +  misc_feature   bom (fragment): basis of mobility region from pBR322
    165..220     -  rep_origin     RSF ori (fragment): Plasmids containing the RSF 1030 origin of replication can be propagated in E. coli cells that contain additional plasmids with compatible origins.
    308..853     -  rep_origin     p15A ori: Plasmids containing the medium-copy-number p15A origin of replication can be propagated in E. coli cells that contain a second plasmid with the ColE1 origin.
    942..1757    -  CDS            KanR: aminoglycoside phosphotransferase; aph(3')-Ia; confers resistance to kanamycin in bacteria or G418 (Geneticin®) in eukaryotes
   1915..1943    +  promoter       tac promoter: strong E. coli promoter; hybrid between the trp and lac UV5 promoters
   1949..1968    +  protein_bind   lac operator (symmetric): The lac repressor binds to the lac operator to inhibit transcription in E. coli. This inhibition can be relieved by adding lactose or isopropyl-β-D-thiogalactopyranoside (IPTG). The symmetric lac operator was optimized for tight binding of lac repressor. lac repressor encoded by lacI
   2101..2119    +  protein_bind   tet operator: tetO; bacterial operator O2 for the tetR and tetA genes tetracycline repressor TetR
   2125..2144    +  promoter       H1-2O2 promoter (fragment): doxycycline-inducible variant of the human H1 RNA promoter (Henriksen et al., 2007)
   2157..2206    +  misc_RNA       sTRSV HHRz: hammerhead ribozyme from the tobacco ringspot virus satellite RNA (Khvorova et al., 2003)
   2899..2967    +  ncRNA          Thr leader (fragment): Accession: RF00506 - Threonine operon leader
   3059..3108    +  misc_RNA       sTRSV HHRz: hammerhead ribozyme from the tobacco ringspot virus satellite RNA (Khvorova et al., 2003)
   3158..3877    +  CDS            EYFP: enhanced YFP mammalian codon-optimized
   3951..4024    +  promoter       lacI promoter (fragment): lacI
   4025..5104    +  CDS            lacI: LACI_ECOLI - Experimental evidence at protein level: Swiss-Prot protein existence level 1. Repressor of the lactose operon. Binds allolactose as an inducer. From Escherichia coli (strain K12).
   5126..5746    +  CDS            tetR: TETR2_ECOLX - Experimental evidence at protein level: Swiss-Prot protein existence level 1. TetR is the repressor of the tetracycline resistance element; its N-terminal region forms a helix-turn-helix structure and binds DNA. Binding of tetracycline to TetR reduces the repressor affinity for the tetracycline resistance gene (tetA) promoter operator sites. From Escherichia coli.
   5842..5860    -  promoter       tet promoter (fragment): E. coli promoter for tetracycline efflux protein gene
   5870..5990    +  CDS            TcR (fragment): tetracycline efflux protein; tet; confers resistance to tetracycline
