[The description below was written by a language model from this plasmid's Addgene catalogue record and pLannotate feature annotations shown in this document.]
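Description:
pVB002 is a low-copy bacterial expression plasmid built on the pAN1201 backbone and carrying a "tunable NOT gate with RiboJ insulator" together with a fluorescent reporter. It replicates from a p15A origin, which is compatible with ColE1-type plasmids, and is selected with kanamycin through the aph(3')-Ia KanR gene. The short annotated fragments of RSF origin, bom, tet promoter and TcR appear to be backbone remnants or partial sequence matches rather than functional parts.

The annotated payload has two inducible inputs. One is a tac promoter followed by a symmetric lac operator, so it is repressed by LacI and relieved by IPTG. The other is a region containing a tet operator, consistent with a TetR-controlled promoter; the "H1-2O2" hit there most likely reflects its tetO content. The plasmid itself supplies both regulators, with lacI under its own promoter followed directly by tetR. Two sTRSV hammerhead ribozyme annotations correspond to the RiboJ insulator named in the record. These self-cleaving elements trim the 5' untranslated region so that downstream expression is less dependent on which promoter drives it. One ribozyme follows the tetO region and precedes an unannotated stretch of roughly 700 bp, which presumably holds the gate's repressor, though the record does not identify it. The second ribozyme sits just upstream of the EYFP output reporter.

The associated publication title indicates that the design tunes device response by controlling transcription and translation simultaneously, but the elements responsible for translational control are not annotated. The sequenced record is 6,008 nt, whereas the catalogue lists a total size of 6,961 bp, and the record does not explain this discrepancy.
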