Addgene plasmid #127186: pVB002
Purpose: Tunable NOT gate with RiboJ insulator
Depositing lab: Thomas Gorochowski. Depositing organization: University of Bristol. Publication: Tunable genetic devices through simultaneous control of transcription and translation. Bartoli V, Meaker GA, di Bernardo M, Gorochowski TE. Nat Commun. 2020 Apr 29;11(1):2095. doi: 10.1038/s41467-020-15653-7. PubMed 32350250.
Backbone
  Vector backbone: pAN1201
  Backbone manufacturer: Alec Nielsen
  Backbone size w/o insert (bp): 4921
  Total vector size (bp): 6961
  Vector type: Bacterial Expression
Growth in bacteria
  Bacterial resistance: Kanamycin, 50 μg/mL
  Growth temperature: 37°C
  Growth strain: DH5alpha
  Copy number: Low Copy
Gene/Insert
  Gene/Insert name: Tunable NOT gate with RiboJ and Reporter
  Insert size (bp): 2040
Terms and licenses: Academic/Nonprofit Terms; Industry Terms: Not Available to Industry
How to cite: pVB002 was a gift from Thomas Gorochowski (Addgene plasmid # 127186 ; http://n2t.net/addgene:127186 ; RRID:Addgene_127186)
